>Addgene plasmid #239840 | pBK1837 | addgene full sequence | sequence record 477923 | Addgene NGS Result
TGGCACTTTTCGGGGAAATGTGCGCGGAACCCCTATTTGTTTATTTTTCTAAATACATTCAAATATGTAT
CCGCTCATGAGACAATAACCCTGATAAATGCTTCAATAATATTGAAAAAGGAAGAGTATGAGTATTCAAC
ATTTCCGTGTCGCCCTTATTCCCTTTTTTGCGGCATTTTGCCTTCCTGTTTTTGCTCACCCAGAAACGCT
GGTGAAAGTAAAAGATGCTGAAGATCAGTTGGGTGCACGAGTGGGTTACATCGAACTGGATCTCAACAGC
GGTAAGATCCTTGAGAGTTTTCGCCCCGAAGAACGTTTTCCAATGATGAGCACTTTTAAAGTTCTGCTAT
GTGGCGCGGTATTATCCCGTATTGACGCCGGGCAAGAGCAACTCGGTCGCCGCATACACTATTCTCAGAA
TGACTTGGTTGAGTACTCACCAGTCACAGAAAAGCATCTTACGGATGGCATGACAGTAAGAGAATTATGC
AGTGCTGCCATAACCATGAGTGATAACACTGCGGCCAACTTACTTCTGACAACGATCGGAGGACCGAAGG
AGCTAACCGCTTTTTTGCACAACATGGGGGATCATGTAACTCGCCTTGATCGTTGGGAACCGGAGCTGAA
TGAAGCCATACCAAACGACGAGCGTGACACCACGATGCCTGTAGCAATGGCAACAACGTTGCGCAAACTA
TTAACTGGCGAACTACTTACTCTAGCTTCCCGGCAACAATTAATAGACTGGATGGAGGCGGATAAAGTTG
CAGGACCACTTCTGCGCTCGGCCCTTCCGGCTGGCTGGTTTATTGCTGATAAATCTGGAGCCGGTGAGCG
TGGGTCTCGCGGTATCATTGCAGCACTGGGGCCAGATGGTAAGCCCTCCCGTATCGTAGTTATCTACACG
ACGGGGAGTCAGGCAACTATGGATGAACGAAATAGACAGATCGCTGAGATAGGTGCCTCACTGATTAAGC
ATTGGTAACTGTCAGACCAAGTTTACTCATATATACTTTAGATTGATTTAAAACTTCATTTTTAATTTAA
AAGGATCTAGGTGAAGATCCTTTTTGATAATCTCATGACCAAAATCCCTTAACGTGAGTTTTCGTTCCAC
TGAGCGTCAGACCCCGTAGAAAAGATCAAAGGATCTTCTTGAGATCCTTTTTTTCTGCGCGTAATCTGCT
GCTTGCAAACAAAAAAACCACCGCTACCAGCGGTGGTTTGTTTGCCGGATCAAGAGCTACCAACTCTTTT
TCCGAAGGTAACTGGCTTCAGCAGAGCGCAGATACCAAATACTGTTCTTCTAGTGTAGCCGTAGTTAGGC
CACCACTTCAAGAACTCTGTAGCACCGCCTACATACCTCGCTCTGCTAATCCTGTTACCAGTGGCTGCTG
CCAGTGGCGATAAGTCGTGTCTTACCGGGTTGGACTCAAGACGATAGTTACCGGATAAGGCGCAGCGGTC
GGGCTGAACGGGGGGTTCGTGCACACAGCCCAGCTTGGAGCGAACGACCTACACCGAACTGAGATACCTA
CAGCGTGAGCTATGAGAAAGCGCCACGCTTCCCGAAGGGAGAAAGGCGGACAGGTATCCGGTAAGCGGCA
GGGTCGGAACAGGAGAGCGCACGAGGGAGCTTCCAGGGGGAAACGCCTGGTATCTTTATAGTCCTGTCGG
GTTTCGCCACCTCTGACTTGAGCGTCGATTTTTGTGATGCTCGTCAGGGGGGCGGAGCCTATGGAAAAAC
GCCAGCAACGCGGCCTTTTTACGGTTCCTGGCCTTTTGCTGGCCTTTTGCTCACATGTTCTTTCCTGCGT
TATCCCCTGATTCTGTGGATAACCGTATTACCGCCTTTGAGTGAGCTGATACCGCTCGCCGCAGCCGAAC
GACCGAGCGCAGCGAGTCAGTGAGCGAGGAAGCGGAAGAGCGCCCAATACGCAAACCGCCTCTCCCCGCG
CGTTGGCCGATTCATTAATGCAGCTGGCACGACAGGTTTCCCGACTGGAAAGCGGGCAGTGAGCGCAACG
CAATTAATGTGAGTTAGCTCACTCATTAGGCACCCCAGGCTTTCCACTTTATGCTTCCGGCTCGTATGTT
GTGTGGAATTGTGAGCGGATAACAATTTCACACAGGAAACAGCTATGACCATGATTACGCCAAGCGCGCA
ATTAACCCTCACTAAAGGGAACAAAAGCTGGAGCTGCAAGCTTAATGTAGTCTTATGCAATACTCTTGTA
GTCTTGCAACATGGTAACGATGAGTTAGCAACATGCCTTACAAGGAGAGAAAAAGCACCGTGCATGCCGA
TTGGTGGAAGTAAGGTGGTACGATCGTGCCTTATTAGGAAGGCAACAGACGGGTCTGACATGGATTGGAC
GAACCACTGAATTGCCGCATTGCAGAGATATTGTATTTAAGTGCCTAGCTCGATACATAAACGGGTCTCT
CTGGTTAGACCAGATCTGAGCCTGGGAGCTCTCTGGCTAACTAGGGAACCCACTGCTTAAGCCTCAATAA
AGCTTGCCTTGAGTGCTTCAAGTAGTGTGTGCCCGTCTGTTGTGTGACTCTGGTAACTAGAGATCCCTCA
GACCCTTTTAGTCAGTGTGGAAAATCTCTAGCAGTGGCGCCCGAACAGGGACTTGAAAGCGAAAGGGAAA
CCAGAGGAGCTCTCTCGACGCAGGACTCGGCTTGCTGAAGCGCGCACGGCAAGAGGCGAGGGGCGGCGAC
TGGTGAGTACGCCAAAAATTTTGACTAGCGGAGGCTAGAAGGAGAGAGATGGGTGCGAGAGCGTCAGTAT
TAAGCGGGGGAGAATTAGATCGCGATGGGAAAAAATTCGGTTAAGGCCAGGGGGAAAGAAAAAATATAAA
TTAAAACATATAGTATGGGCAAGCAGGGAGCTAGAACGATTCGCAGTTAATCCTGGCCTGTTAGAAACAT
CAGAAGGCTGTAGACAAATACTGGGACAGCTACAACCATCCCTTCAGACAGGATCAGAAGAACTTAGATC
ATTATATAATACAGTAGCAACCCTCTATTGTGTGCATCAAAGGATAGAGATAAAAGACACCAAGGAAGCT
TTAGACAAGATAGAGGAAGAGCAAAACAAAAGTAAGACCACCGCACAGCAAGCGGCCGCTGATCTTCAGA
CCTGGAGGAGGAGATATGAGGGACAATTGGAGAAGTGAATTATATAAATATAAAGTAGTAAAAATTGAAC
CATTAGGAGTAGCACCCACCAAGGCAAAGAGAAGAGTGGTGCAGAGAGAAAAAAGAGCAGTGGGAATAGG
AGCTTTGTTCCTTGGGTTCTTGGGAGCAGCAGGAAGCACTATGGGCGCAGCGTCAATGACGCTGACGGTA
CAGGCCAGACAATTATTGTCTGGTATAGTGCAGCAGCAGAACAATTTGCTGAGGGCTATTGAGGCGCAAC
AGCATCTGTTGCAACTCACAGTCTGGGGCATCAAGCAGCTCCAGGCAAGAATCCTGGCTGTGGAAAGATA
CCTAAAGGATCAACAGCTCCTGGGGATTTGGGGTTGCTCTGGAAAACTCATTTGCACCACTGCTGTGCCT
TGGAATGCTAGTTGGAGTAATAAATCTCTGGAACAGATTTGGAATCACACGACCTGGATGGAGTGGGACA
GAGAAATTAACAATTACACAAGCTTAATACACTCCTTAATTGAAGAATCGCAAAACCAGCAAGAAAAGAA
TGAACAAGAATTATTGGAATTAGATAAATGGGCAAGTTTGTGGAATTGGTTTAACATAACAAATTGGCTG
TGGTATATAAAATTATTCATAATGATAGTAGGAGGCTTGGTAGGTTTAAGAATAGTTTTTGCTGTACTTT
CTATAGTGAATAGAGTTAGGCAGGGATATTCACCATTATCGTTTCAGACCCACCTCCCAACCCCGAGGGG
ACCCGACAGGCCCGAAGGAATAGAAGAAGAAGGTGGAGAGAGAGACAGAGACAGATCCATTCGATTAGTG
AACGGATCTCGACGGTATCGGTTAACTTTTAAAAGAAAAGGGGGGATTGGGGGGTATAGTGCAGGGGAAA
GAATAGTAGACATAATAGCAACAGACATACAAACTAAAGAATTACAAAAACAAATTACAAAATTCAAAAT
TTTATCGATTTAATTAACGCGTTACATAACTTACGGTAAATGGCCCGCCTGGCTGACCGCCCAACGACCC
CCGCCCATTGACGTCAATAATGACGTATGTTCCCATAGTAACGCCAATAGGGACTTTCCATTGACGTCAA
TGGGTGGAGTATTTACGGTAAACTGCCCACTTGGCAGTACATCAAGTGTATCATATGCCAAGTACGCCCC
CTATTGACGTCAATGACGGTAAATGGCCCGCCTGGCATTATGCCCAGTACATGACCTTATGGGACTTTCC
TACTTGGCAGTACATCTACGTATTAGTCATCGCTATTACCATGGTCGAGGTGAGCCCCACGTTCTGCTTC
ACTCTCCCCATCTCCCCCCCCTCCCCACCCCCAATTTTGTATTTATTTATTTTTTAATTATTTTGTGCAG
CGATGGGGGCGGGGGGGGGGGGGGGGCGCGCGCCRGGSGGGGSGGGGSGGGGSGRGGGGSGGGGCGGGGC
GAGGCGGAGAGGTGCGGCGGCAGCCAATCAGAGCGGCGCGCTCCGAAAGTTTCCTTTTATGGCGAGGCGG
CGGCGGCGGCGGCCCTATAAAAAGCGAAGCGCGCGGCGGGCGCGGGCGTCTTTGGAAATCCTGGAGAACG
CCGGATGGGAGACGAATGGTCGTGGGCACCGGGAGGGGGTGGTGCTGCCATGAGGACCCGCTGGGCCAGG
TCTCTGGGAGGTGAGTACTTGTCCCTTTGGGGAGCCTAAGGAAAGAGACTTGACCTGGCTTTCGTCCTGC
TTCTGATATTCCCTTCTCCACAAGGGCTGAGAGATTAGGCTGCTTCTCCGGGATCCGCTTTTCCCCGGGA
AACGCGAGGATGCTCCATGGAGCGTGAGCATCCAACTTTTCTCTCACATAAAATCTGTCTGCCCGCTCTC
TTGGTTTTTCTCTGTAAAGTAAGCAAGCTGCGTTTGGCAAATAATGAAATGGAAGTGCAAGGAGGCCAAG
TCAACAGGTGGTAACGGGTTAACAAGTGCTGGCGCGGGGTCCGCTAGGGTGGAGGCTGAGAACGCCCCCT
CGGGTGGCTGGCGCGGGGTTGGAGACGGCCCGCGAGTGTGAGCGGCGCCTGCTCAGGGTAGATAGCTGAG
GGCGGATGGATGTATTCATGAAAGGACTTTCAAAGGCCAAGGAGGGAGTTGTGGCTGCTGCTGAGAAAAC
CAAACAGGGTGTGGCAGAAGCAGCAGGAAAGACAAAAGAG
[192 nt withheld, positions 5361-5552]
TTGGGCAAGAATGAAGAAGGAGCCCCACAGGAAGGAATTCTGGAAGATATGCCTGTGGATCCTGACAATG
AGGCTTATGAAATGCCTTCTGAGGAAGGGTATCAAGACTACGAACCTGAAGAGGAGGAGAGTGACTTAAT
TAAACCGGTCGCCACCATGGTGAGCAAGGGCGAGGAGCTGTTCACCGGGGTGGTGCCCATCCTGGTCGAG
CTGGACGGCGACGTAAACGGCCACAAGTTCAGCGTGTCCGGCGAGGGCGAGGGCGATGCCACCTACGGCA
AGCTGACCCTGAAGTTCATCTGCACCACCGGCAAGCTGCCCGTGCCCTGGCCCACCCTCGTGACCACCCT
GACCTACGGCGTGCAGTGCTTCAGCCGCTACCCCGACCACATGAAGCAGCACGACTTCTTCAAGTCCGCC
ATGCCCGAAGGCTACGTCCAGGAGCGCACCATCTTCTTCAAGGACGACGGCAACTACAAGACCCGCGCCG
AGGTGAAGTTCGAGGGCGACACCCTGGTGAACCGCATCGAGCTGAAGGGCATCGACTTCAAGGAGGACGG
CAACATCCTGGGGCACAAGCTGGAGTACAACTACAACAGCCACAACGTCTATATCATGGCCGACAAGCAG
AAGAACGGCATCAAGGTGAACTTCAAGATCCGCCACAACATCGAGGACGGCAGCGTGCAGCTCGCCGACC
ACTACCAGCAGAACACCCCCATCGGCGACGGCCCCGTGCTGCTGCCCGACAACCACTACCTGAGCACCCA
GTCCGCCCTGAGCAAAGACCCCAACGAGAAGCGCGATCACATGGTCCTGCTGGAGTTCGTGACCGCCGCC
GGGATCACTCTCGGCATGGACGAGCTGTACAAGAAGCTTAGCCATGGCTTCCCGCCGGAGGTGGAGGAGC
AGGATGATGGCACGCTGCCCATGTCTTGTGCCCAGGAGAGCGGGATGGACCGTCACCCTGCAGCCTGTGC
TTCTGCTAGGATCAATGTGGAGGAGGGCGGCTCGAGGTCGAGAGCCACGAACTTCTCTCTGTTAAAGCAA
GCAGGAGACGTGGAAGAAAACCCCGGTCCCGCCACCATGGTCTTCACACTCGAAGATTTCGTTGGGGACT
GGCGACAGACAGCCGGCTACAACCTGGACCAAGTCCTTGAACAGGGAGGTGTGTCCAGTTTGTTTCAGAA
TCTCGGGGTGTCCGTAACTCCGATCCAAAGGATTGTCCTGAGCGGTGAAAATGGGCTGAAGATCGACATC
CATGTCATCATCCCGTATGAAGGTCTGAGCGGCGACCAAATGGGCCAGATCGAAAAAATTTTTAAGGTGG
TGTACCCTGTGGATGATCATCACTTTAAGGTGATCCTGCACTATGGCACACTGGTAATCGACGGGGTTAC
GCCGAACATGATCGACTATTTCGGACGGCCGTATGAAGGCATCGCCGTGTTCGACGGCAAAAAGATCACT
GTAACAGGGACCCTGTGGAACGGCAACAAAATTATCGACGAGCGCCTGATCAACCCCGACGGCTCCCTGC
TGTTCCGAGTAACCATCAACGGAGTGACCGGCTGGCGGCTGTGCGAACGCATTCTGGCGTAAGTCGACCA
TGCATCTAGACCCAGCGGCGCGCCCCTGTGGAATGTGTGTCAGTTAGGGTGTGGAAAGTCCCCAGGCTCC
CCAGCAGGCAGAAGTATGCAAAGCATGCATCTCAATTAGTCAGCAACCAGGTGTGGAAAGTCCCCAGGCT
CCCCAGCAGGCAGAAGTATGCAAAGCATGCATCTCAATTAGTCAGCAACCATAGTCCCGCCCCTAACTCC
GCCCATCCCGCCCCTAACTCCGCCCAGTTCCGCCCATTCTCCGCCCCATGGCTGACTAATTTTTTTTATT
TATGCAGAGGCCGAGGCCGCCTCGGCCTCTGAGCTATTCCAGAAGTAGTGAGGAGGCTTTTTTGGAGGCC
TAGGCTTTTGCAAAAAGCTTACCATGACCGAGTACAAGCCCACGGTGCGCCTCGCCACCCGCGACGACGT
CCCCAGGGCCGTACGCACCCTCGCCGCCGCGTTCGCCGACTACCCCGCCACGCGCCACACCGTCGATCCG
GACCGCCACATCGAGCGGGTCACCGAGCTGCAAGAACTCTTCCTCACGCGCGTCGGGCTCGACATCGGCA
AGGTGTGGGTCGCGGACGACGGCGCCGCGGTGGCGGTCTGGACCACGCCGGAGAGCGTCGAAGCGGGGGC
GGTGTTCGCCGAGATCGGCCCGCGCATGGCCGAGTTGAGCGGTTCCCGGCTGGCCGCGCAGCAACAGATG
GAAGGCCTCCTGGCGCCGCACCGGCCCAAGGAGCCCGCGTGGTTCCTGGCCACCGTCGGCGTCTCGCCCG
ACCACCAGGGCAAGGGTCTGGGCAGCGCCGTCGTGCTCCCCGGAGTGGAGGCGGCCGAGCGCGCCGGGGT
GCCCGCCTTCCTGGAGACCTCCGCGCCCCGCAACCTCCCCTTCTACGAGCGGCTCGGCTTCACCGTCACC
GCCGACGTCGAGGTGCCCGAAGGACCGCGCACCTGGTGCATGACCCGCAAGCCCGGTGCCTGACGGGCGC
GCCGAATTCGACAATCAACCTCTGGATTACAAAATTTGTGAAAGATTGACTGGTATTCTTAACTATGTTG
CTCCTTTTACGCTATGTGGATACGCTGCTTTAATGCCTTTGTATCATGCTATTGCTTCCCGTATGGCTTT
CATTTTCTCCTCCTTGTATAAATCCTGGTTGCTGTCTCTTTATGAGGAGTTGTGGCCCGTTGTCAGGCAA
CGTGGCGTGGTGTGCACTGTGTTTGCTGACGCAACCCCCACTGGTTGGGGCATTGCCACCACCTGTCAGC
TCCTTTCCGGGACTTTCGCTTTCCCCCTCCCTATTGCCACGGCGGAACTCATCGCCGCCTGCCTTGCCCG
CTGCTGGACAGGGGCTCGGCTGTTGGGCACTGACAATTCCGTGGTGTTGTCGGGGAAATCATCGTCCTTT
CCTTGGCTGCTCGCCTGTGTTGCCACCTGGATTCTGCGCGGGACGTCCTTCTGCTACGTCCCTTCGGCCC
TCAATCCAGCGGACCTTCCTTCCCGCGGCCTGCTGCCGGCTCTGCGGCCTCTTCCGCGTCTTCGCCTTCG
CCCTCAGACGAGTCGGATCTCCCTTTGGGCCGCCTCCCCGCGTCGACTTTAAGACCAATGACTTACAAGG
TACCTTTAAGACCAATGACTTACAAGGCAGCTGTAGATCTTAGCCACTTTTTAAAAGAAAAGGGGGGACT
GGAAGGGCTAATTCACTCCCAACGAAGACAAGATCTGCTTTTTGCTTGTACTGGGTCTCTCTGGTTAGAC
CAGATCTGAGCCTGGGAGCTCTCTGGCTAACTAGGGAACCCACTGCTTAAGCCTCAATAAAGCTTGCCTT
GAGTGCTTCAAGTAGTGTGTGCCCGTCTGTTGTGTGACTCTGGTAACTAGAGATCCCTCAGACCCTTTTA
GTCAGTGTGGAAAATCTCTAGCAGTAGTAGTTCATGTCATCTTATTATTCAGTATTTATAACTTGCAAAG
AAATGAATATCAGAGAGTGAGAGGAACTTGTTTATTGCAGCTTATAATGGTTACAAATAAAGCAATAGCA
TCACAAATTTCACAAATAAAGCATTTTTTTCACTGCATTCTAGTTGTGGTTTGTCCAAACTCATCAATGT
ATCTTATCATGTCTGGCTCTAGCTATCCCGCCCCTAACTCCGCCCATCCCGCCCCTAACTCCGCCCAGTT
CCGCCCATTCTCCGCCCCATGGCTGACTAATTTTTTTTATTTATGCAGAGGCCGAGGCCGCCTCGGCCTC
TGAGCTATTCCAGAAGTAGTGAGGAGGCTTTTTTGGAGGCCTAGGGACGTACCCAATTCGCCCTATAGTG
AGTCGTATTACGCGCGCTCACTGGCCGTCGTTTTACAACGTCGTGACTGGGAAAACCCTGGCGTTACCCA
ACTTAATCGCCTTGCAGCACATCCCCCTTTCGCCAGCTGGCGTAATAGCGAAGAGGCCCGCACCGATCGC
CCTTCCCAACAGTTGCGCAGCCTGAATGGCGAATGGG
[124 nt withheld, positions 9650-9773]
C
[91 nt withheld, positions 9775-9865]
A
[49 nt withheld, positions 9867-9915]
CCTTTGACGTTGGAGTCCACGTTCTTT
[37 nt withheld, positions 9943-9979]
ACCCTATCTCGGTCTATTCTTTTGATTTATAAGGGATTTTGCCGATTTCGGCCTATTGGTTAAAAAATGA
GCTGATTTAACAAAAATTTAACGCGAATTTTAACAAAATATTAACGCTTACAATTTAGG
Features (pLannotate 1.2.2; 32 found; start..end, strand, type, name):
     23..127     +  promoter       AmpR promoter: bla
    128..988     +  CDS            AmpR: β-lactamase; bla; confers resistance to ampicillin, carbenicillin, and related antibiotics
   1159..1747    +  rep_origin     ori: high-copy-number ColE1/pMB1/pBR322/pUC origin of replication
   1930..2022    +  CDS            lacI (fragment): lac repressor; lacI; The lac repressor binds to the lac operator to inhibit transcription in E. coli. This inhibition can be relieved by adding lactose or isopropyl-β-D-thiogalactopyranoside (IPTG).
   2035..2056    +  protein_bind   CAP binding site: CAP binding activates transcription in the presence of cAMP. E. coli catabolite activator protein
   2075..2101    +  promoter       lac promoter (fragment): promoter for the E. coli lac operon
   2109..2125    +  protein_bind   lac operator: The lac repressor binds to the lac operator to inhibit transcription in E. coli. This inhibition can be relieved by adding lactose or isopropyl-β-D-thiogalactopyranoside (IPTG). lac repressor encoded by lacI
   2170..2188    +  promoter       T3 promoter: promoter for bacteriophage T3 RNA polymerase
   2216..2442    +  promoter       RSV promoter: Rous sarcoma virus enhancer/promoter
   2443..2623    +  LTR            5' LTR (truncated): truncated 5' long terminal repeat (LTR) from HIV-1
   2670..2795    +  misc_feature   HIV-1 Ψ: packaging signal of human immunodeficiency virus type 1
   2779..3142    +  CDS            HIV-1 gag (fragment): gag protein from human immunodeficiency virus 1; gag
   3288..3521    +  misc_feature   RRE: The Rev response element (RRE) of HIV-1 allows for Rev-dependent mRNA export from the nucleus to the cytoplasm.
   3898..3998    +  CDS            Rev (fragment): human immunodeficiency virus 1 (HIV-1) Rev protein; rev; enhances nuclear export of unspliced and incompletely spliced viral mRNAs
   4017..4133    +  misc_feature   cPPT/CTS: central polypurine tract and central termination sequence of HIV-1
   4150..4453    +  enhancer       CMV enhancer: human cytomegalovirus immediate early enhancer
   4455..4732    +  promoter       chicken β-actin promoter: No description available
   5256..5672    +  CDS            SNCA (sequence partly withheld): SYUA_HUMAN - Also known as NACP, PARK1. Experimental evidence at protein level: Swiss-Prot protein existence level 1. Neuronal protein that plays several roles in synaptic activity such as regulation of synaptic vesicle trafficking and subsequent neurotransmitter release. Participates as a monomer in synaptic vesicle exocytosis by enhancing vesicle priming, fusion and dilation of exocytotic fusion pores (PubMed:28288128, PubMed:30404828). Mechanistically, acts by increasing local Ca(2+) release from microdomains which is essential for the enhancement of ATP-induced exocytosis (PubMed:30404828)
   5709..6425    +  CDS            EGFP: EGFP is a basic (constitutively fluorescent) green fluorescent protein published in 1996, derived from Aequorea victoria. It is reported to be a rapidly-maturing weak dimer with moderate acid sensitivity.
   6408..6551    +  CDS            Odc1 (fragment): DCOR_MOUSE - Also known as Odc. Experimental evidence at protein level: Swiss-Prot protein existence level 1. Catalyzes the first and rate-limiting step of polyamine biosynthesis that converts ornithine into putrescine, which is the precursor for the polyamines, spermidine and spermine. Polyamines are essential for cell proliferation and are implicated in cellular processes, ranging from DNA replication to apoptosis. From Mus musculus (Mouse).
   6576..6631    +  CDS            P2A (fragment): 2A peptide from porcine teschovirus-1 polyprotein Eukaryotic ribosomes fail to insert a peptide bond between the Gly and Pro residues, yielding separate polypeptides.
   6639..7154    +  CDS            Nluc: NanoLuc® luciferase human codon-optimized
   7197..7526    +  promoter       SV40 promoter: SV40 enhancer and early promoter
   7536..8135    +  CDS            PuroR: puromycin N-acetyltransferase; pac from Streptomyces alboniger; confers resistance to puromycin
   8155..8743    +  misc_feature   WPRE: woodchuck hepatitis virus posttranscriptional regulatory element
   8821..8840    +  misc_feature   cPPT/CTS (fragment): central polypurine tract and central termination sequence of HIV-1
   8842..9075    +  LTR            3' LTR (ΔU3): self-inactivating 3' long terminal repeat (LTR) from HIV-1
   9147..9268    +  polyA_signal   SV40 poly(A) signal: SV40 polyadenylation signal
   9308..9443    +  rep_origin     SV40 ori: SV40 origin of replication
   9464..9482    -  promoter       T7 promoter: promoter for bacteriophage T7 RNA polymerase
   9490..9645    +  CDS            lacZα (fragment): LacZα fragment of β-galactosidase; lacZ fragment
   9650..10078   +  rep_origin     f1 ori (sequence partly withheld): f1 bacteriophage origin of replication; arrow indicates direction of (+) strand synthesis
