[The description below was written by a language model from this plasmid's Addgene catalogue record and pLannotate feature annotations shown in this document.]
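Description:
pBK1837 is a roughly 10.1 kb third-generation-style, self-inactivating HIV-1 lentiviral transfer plasmid built on an in-house lentiviral backbone. In bacteria it is maintained through a high-copy ColE1/pUC origin and ampicillin resistance, and it also carries an f1 origin and remnants of a lac/lacZα cloning region with flanking T3 and T7 promoters. The viral genome is transcribed from an RSV promoter fused to a truncated 5' LTR. It contains the Ψ packaging signal with a partial gag sequence, the RRE for Rev-dependent export, a cPPT/CTS, and a ΔU3 3' LTR followed by an SV40 poly(A) signal and SV40 origin.

The payload is a dual-reporter human alpha-synuclein cassette. The catalogue lists the promoter as CMV, whereas the sequence annotation detects a CMV enhancer followed by a chicken β-actin promoter, so the element may be a hybrid of the two. About 500 bp between this promoter and the coding region is unannotated, and this is presumably where the SNCA intron 1 segment named in the construct title sits. Downstream, the SNCA coding sequence is followed by EGFP carrying a mouse ornithine decarboxylase degradation fragment, which makes it the destabilised, short-half-life d2EGFP. A P2A peptide then releases NanoLuc luciferase as a separate protein. An independent SV40 promoter drives puromycin N-acetyltransferase for selection of transduced mammalian cells, and a WPRE enhances transcript expression.

The associated work concerns lowering SNCA expression by targeted editing of DNA methylation in the context of Parkinson's disease. That fits use of the vector to make stable reporter cells in which fluorescence and luminescence report expression influenced by the intron 1 regulatory region, although the record does not spell this out. The two insert entries in the catalogue are duplicates that describe the whole plasmid.
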