Addgene plasmid #239840: pBK1837
Purpose: 7. BK1837- pLV-CMV-SNCAintron1-AlphaSyn-d2EGFP-P2A-NLuc-SV40-Puro-WPRE
Depositing lab: Boris Kantor. Depositing organization: Duke University. Publication: Downregulation of SNCA Expression by Targeted Editing of DNA Methylation: A Potential Strategy for Precision Therapy in PD. Kantor B, Tagliafierro L, Gu J, Zamora ME, Ilich E, Grenier C, Huang ZY, Murphy S, Chiba-Falek O. Mol Ther. 2018 Nov 7;26(11):2638-2649. doi: 10.1016/j.ymthe.2018.08.019. Epub 2018 Aug 29. PubMed 30266652.
Backbone
  Vector backbone: Lentiviral vector
  Backbone manufacturer: Duke VVC
  Total vector size (bp): 10100
  Vector type: Lentiviral
  Selectable markers: Puromycin
Growth in bacteria
  Bacterial resistance: Ampicillin, 100 μg/mL
  Growth temperature: 37°C
  Growth strain: NEB Stable
  Copy number: High Copy
Gene/Insert 1
  Gene/Insert name: pLV-CMV-SNCAintron1-AlphaSyn-d2EGFP-P2A-NLuc-SV40-Puro-WPRE (pCL35)
  Species: H. sapiens (human)
  Insert size (bp): 10099
  Promoter: CMV
  Cloning method: Restriction Enzyme; 5′ cloning site ClaI (not destroyed); 3′ cloning site KpnI (not destroyed)
  Sequencing primers: 5′ CMV F; 3′ WPRE L
Gene/Insert 2
  Gene/Insert name: pLV-CMV-SNCAintron1-AlphaSyn-d2EGFP-P2A-NLuc-SV40-Puro-WPRE (pCL35)
  Species: H. sapiens (human)
  Insert size (bp): 10100
  Promoter: CMV
  Cloning method: Restriction Enzyme; 5′ cloning site ClaI (not destroyed); 3′ cloning site KpnI (not destroyed)
  Sequencing primers: 5′ CMV F; 3′ WPRE L
Terms and licenses: Academic/Nonprofit Terms; Industry Terms: Not Available to Industry
How to cite: pBK1837 was a gift from Boris Kantor (Addgene plasmid # 239840 ; http://n2t.net/addgene:239840 ; RRID:Addgene_239840)
